Addgene plasmid #195475: pInducer21-3xFlag-hMEFV-Q426R
Purpose: pInducer21 plasmid containing the human MEFV gene with the Q426R mutation (associated with Familial Mediterranean Fever) with a 3xFlag tag at the N-terminus
Depositing lab: Thomas Henry. Depositing organization: INSERM U1111,Centre International de Recherche en Infectiologie (CIRI). Publication: Mutations in the B30.2 and the central helical scaffold domains of pyrin differentially affect inflammasome activation. Chirita D, Bronnec P, Magnotti F, Dalmon S, Martin A, Popoff M, Gerfaud-Valentin M, Seve P, Belot A, Contis A, Duquesne A, Nocturne G, Lemelle I, Georgin-Lavialle S, Boursier G, Touitou I, Jamilloux Y, Henry T. Cell Death Dis. 2023 Mar 25;14(3):213. doi: 10.1038/s41419-023-05745-9. PubMed 36966139.
Backbone
  Vector backbone: pInducer21
  Vector type: Mammalian Expression, Lentiviral
Growth in bacteria
  Bacterial resistance: Ampicillin, 100 μg/mL
  Growth temperature: 37°C
  Growth strain: NEB Stable
  Copy number: High Copy
Gene/Insert
  Gene/Insert name: MEFV (alt name: MEditerranean FeVer gene)
  Species: H. sapiens (human)
  Insert size (bp): 2439
  Mutation: changed glutamine 426 to arginine
  Entrez Gene: MEFV (a.k.a. FMF, MEF, PAAND, TRIM20)
  Tag / fusion protein: 3xFlag
  Cloning method: Gateway Cloning
  Sequencing primers: 5′ gtccagtgtggtgga; 3′ GCCACTGTGCTGGATATCA
Terms and licenses: Academic/Nonprofit Terms; Industry Terms: Not Available to Industry
How to cite: pInducer21-3xFlag-hMEFV-Q426R was a gift from Thomas Henry (Addgene plasmid # 195475 ; http://n2t.net/addgene:195475 ; RRID:Addgene_195475)
