[The description below was written by a language model from this plasmid's Addgene catalogue record and pLannotate feature annotations shown in this document.]
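Description:
pInducer21-3xFlag-hMEFV-Q426R is a 12,974-nt HIV-1-derived lentiviral vector for doxycycline-inducible expression of a mutant human pyrin protein in mammalian cells. It is propagated in E. coli through a high-copy ColE1/pUC-type origin and selected with ampicillin via the β-lactamase gene. The viral portion carries a truncated 5' LTR, the Ψ packaging signal with a gag fragment, the Rev response element, the cPPT/CTS and a self-inactivating ΔU3 3' LTR. A WPRE lies upstream of the 3' LTR to enhance transcript expression. These elements allow the genome to be packaged and integrated, but leave the integrated provirus without LTR promoter activity.

The payload was introduced by Gateway recombination and lies between attB1 and attB2 sites. It encodes human MEFV (also known as TRIM20) with an N-terminal 3xFLAG tag and a glutamine-to-arginine substitution at residue 426, a change the record associates with Familial Mediterranean Fever. Transcription is driven by a tetracycline response element containing seven tetO copies joined to a minimal CMV promoter. A second, constitutive cassette downstream makes the system self-contained. In it, an annotated EF-1α promoter, flanked by short UbC promoter fragments, drives the reverse transactivator rtTA3, followed by an EMCV IRES and EGFP. Transduced cells can therefore be identified or sorted by green fluorescence, and they express tagged pyrin only when doxycycline is added. Several other short annotations, such as the NeoR/KanR, large T antigen and lacI fragments, appear to be partial matches rather than functional parts. The associated publication title indicates that the construct was used to compare how pyrin mutations in different domains affect inflammasome activation.
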