Features (pLannotate 1.2.2; 40 found; start..end, strand, type, name):
    377..634     +  LTR            5' LTR (truncated): truncated 5' long terminal repeat (LTR) from HIV-1
    681..806     +  misc_feature   HIV-1 Ψ: packaging signal of human immunodeficiency virus type 1
    790..1128    +  CDS            HIV-1 gag (fragment): gag protein from human immunodeficiency virus 1; gag
   1303..1536    +  misc_feature   RRE: The Rev response element (RRE) of HIV-1 allows for Rev-dependent mRNA export from the nucleus to the cytoplasm.
   1913..2013    +  CDS            Rev (fragment): human immunodeficiency virus 1 (HIV-1) Rev protein; rev; enhances nuclear export of unspliced and incompletely spliced viral mRNAs
   2058..2175    +  misc_feature   cPPT/CTS: central polypurine tract and central termination sequence of HIV-1
   2230..2500    +  protein_bind   tetracycline response element: contains seven copies of the tetracycline operator tetO tetracycline repressor TetR
   2511..2528    +  misc_feature   MCS (fragment): pUC18/19 multiple cloning site
   2533..2571    +  promoter       minimal CMV promoter: human cytomegalovirus (CMV) immediate early promoter
   2701..2725    +  protein_bind   attB1: mutant version of attB; recombination site for the Gateway® BP reaction BP Clonase™
   2768..2833    +  CDS            3xFLAG: three tandem FLAG® epitope tags, followed by an enterokinase cleavage site
   2846..5185    +  CDS            MEFV: MEFV_HUMAN - Also known as MEF, TRIM20 From Homo sapiens (Human).
   5203..5227    -  protein_bind   attB2: mutant version of attB; recombination site for the Gateway® BP reaction BP Clonase™
   5339..5374    +  promoter       PGK promoter (fragment): mouse phosphoglycerate kinase 1 promoter
   5392..5447    +  promoter       UbC promoter (fragment): human ubiquitin C promoter
   5460..5515    +  promoter       UbC promoter (fragment): human ubiquitin C promoter
   5526..6704    +  promoter       EF-1α promoter: strong constitutive promoter for human elongation factor EF-1α
   6718..6767    +  promoter       UbC promoter (fragment): human ubiquitin C promoter
   6774..6807    -  protein_bind   loxP: Cre-mediated recombination occurs in the 8-bp core sequence (GCATACAT). Cre recombinase
   6814..7511    +  CDS            rtTA3 (fragment): reverse tetracycline transactivator 3 activates expression from Tet-responsive promoters in the presence of doxycycline
   7441..7551    +  CDS            VP48: 3 tandem repeats of the minimal activation domain of herpes simplex virus VP16 (Cheng et al., 2013)
   7724..8186    +  misc_feature   IRES: internal ribosome entry site (IRES) of the encephalomyocarditis virus (EMCV)
   8202..8921    +  CDS            EGFP: the original enhanced GFP (Yang et al., 1996) mammalian codon-optimized
   8921..9187    +  CDS            NeoR/KanR (fragment): aminoglycoside phosphotransferase confers resistance to neomycin, kanamycin, and G418 (Geneticin®)
   9215..9298    +  CDS            large T antigen (fragment): large T antigen from SV40 (simian virus 40)
   9332..9352    +  misc_feature   MCS (fragment): pBluescript multiple cloning site
   9364..9952    +  misc_feature   WPRE: woodchuck hepatitis virus posttranscriptional regulatory element
   9960..10025   +  CDS            nef (fragment): NEF_HV1Z2 - Experimental evidence at protein level: Swiss-Prot protein existence level 1. Extracellular Nef protein targets CD4(+) T-lymphocytes for apoptosis by interacting with CXCR4 surface receptors. From Human immunodeficiency virus type 1 group M subtype D (isolate Z2/CDC-Z34) (HIV-1).
  10027..10260   +  LTR            3' LTR (ΔU3): self-inactivating 3' long terminal repeat (LTR) from HIV-1
  10465..10569   +  promoter       AmpR promoter: bla
  10570..11430   +  CDS            AmpR: β-lactamase; bla; confers resistance to ampicillin, carbenicillin, and related antibiotics
  11601..12189   +  rep_origin     ori: high-copy-number ColE1/pMB1/pBR322/pUC origin of replication
  12372..12426   +  CDS            lacI (fragment): lac repressor; lacI; The lac repressor binds to the lac operator to inhibit transcription in E. coli. This inhibition can be relieved by adding lactose or isopropyl-β-D-thiogalactopyranoside (IPTG).
  12432..12525   +  rep_origin     SV40 ori (fragment): SV40 origin of replication
  12550..12587   +  CDS            lacI (fragment): lac repressor; lacI; The lac repressor binds to the lac operator to inhibit transcription in E. coli. This inhibition can be relieved by adding lactose or isopropyl-β-D-thiogalactopyranoside (IPTG).
  12600..12621   +  protein_bind   CAP binding site: CAP binding activates transcription in the presence of cAMP. E. coli catabolite activator protein
  12636..12666   +  promoter       lac promoter: promoter for the E. coli lac operon
  12670..12692   +  protein_bind   lac operator (fragment): The lac repressor binds to the lac operator to inhibit transcription in E. coli. This inhibition can be relieved by adding lactose or isopropyl-β-D-thiogalactopyranoside (IPTG). lac repressor encoded by lacI
  12724..12807   +  polyA_signal   SV40 poly(A) signal (fragment): SV40 polyadenylation signal
  12974..329     +  CDS            nef (fragment) (across the origin): NEF_HV1BR - Experimental evidence at protein level: Swiss-Prot protein existence level 1. Extracellular Nef protein targets CD4(+) T-lymphocytes for apoptosis by interacting with CXCR4 surface receptors (PubMed:14990729). From Human immunodeficiency virus type 1 group M subtype B (isolate BRU/LAI) (HIV-1).
>Addgene plasmid #195475 | pInducer21-3xFlag-hMEFV-Q426R | addgene full sequence | sequence record 386689 | Addgene NGS Result
TGGAAGGGCTAATTCACTCCCAAAGAAGACAAGATATCCTTGATCTGTGGATCTACCACACACAAGGCTA
CTTCCCTGATTAGCAGAACTACACACCAGGGCCAGGGGTCAGATATCCACTGACCTTTGGATGGTGCTAC
AAGCTAGTACCAGTTGAGCCAGATAAGGTAGAAGAGGCCAATAAAGGAGAGAACACCAGCTTGTTACACC
CTGTGAGCCTGCATGGGATGGATGACCCGGAGAGAGAAGTGTTAGAGTGGAGGTTTGACAGCCGCCTAGC
ATTTCATCACGTGGCCCGAGAGCTGCATCCGGAGTACTTCAAGAACTGCTGATATCGAGCTTGCTACAAG
GGACTTTCCGCTGGGGACTTTCCAGGGAGGCGTGGCCTGGGCGGGACTGGGGAGTGGCGAGCCCTCAGAT
CCTGCATATAAGCAGCTGCTTTTTGCCTGTACTGGGTCTCTCTGGTTAGACCAGATCTGAGCCTGGGAGC
TCTCTGGCTAACTAGGGAACCCACTGCTTAAGCCTCAATAAAGCTTGCCTTGAGTGCTTCAAGTAGTGTG
TGCCCGTCTGTTGTGTGACTCTGGTAACTAGAGATCCCTCAGACCCTTTTAGTCAGTGTGGAAAATCTCT
AGCAGTGGCGCCCGAACAGGGACTTGAAAGCGAAAGGGAAACCAGAGGAGCTCTCTCGACGCAGGACTCG
GCTTGCTGAAGCGCGCACGGCAAGAGGCGAGGGGCGGCGACTGGTGAGTACGCCAAAAATTTTGACTAGC
GGAGGCTAGAAGGAGAGAGATGGGTGCGAGAGCGTCAGTATTAAGCGGGGGAGAATTAGATCGCGATGGG
AAAAAATTCGGTTAAGGCCAGGGGGAAAGAAAAAATATAAATTAAAACATATAGTATGGGCAAGCAGGGA
GCTAGAACGATTCGCAGTTAATCCTGGCCTGTTAGAAACATCAGAAGGCTGTAGACAAATACTGGGACAG
CTACAACCATCCCTTCAGACAGGATCAGAAGAACTTAGATCATTATATAATACAGTAGCAACCCTCTATT
GTGTGCATCAAAGGATAGAGATAAAAGACACCAAGGAAGCTTTAGACAAGATAGAGGAAGAGCAAAACAA
AAGTAAGACCACCGCACAGCAAGCGGCCGGCCGCTGATCTTCAGACCTGGAGGAGGAGATATGAGGGACA
ATTGGAGAAGTGAATTATATAAATATAAAGTAGTAAAAATTGAACCATTAGGAGTAGCACCCACCAAGGC
AAAGAGAAGAGTGGTGCAGAGAGAAAAAAGAGCAGTGGGAATAGGAGCTTTGTTCCTTGGGTTCTTGGGA
GCAGCAGGAAGCACTATGGGCGCAGCGTCAATGACGCTGACGGTACAGGCCAGACAATTATTGTCTGGTA
TAGTGCAGCAGCAGAACAATTTGCTGAGGGCTATTGAGGCGCAACAGCATCTGTTGCAACTCACAGTCTG
GGGCATCAAGCAGCTCCAGGCAAGAATCCTGGCTGTGGAAAGATACCTAAAGGATCAACAGCTCCTGGGG
ATTTGGGGTTGCTCTGGAAAACTCATTTGCACCACTGCTGTGCCTTGGAATGCTAGTTGGAGTAATAAAT
CTCTGGAACAGATTTGGAATCACACGACCTGGATGGAGTGGGACAGAGAAATTAACAATTACACAAGCTT
AATACACTCCTTAATTGAAGAATCGCAAAACCAGCAAGAAAAGAATGAACAAGAATTATTGGAATTAGAT
AAATGGGCAAGTTTGTGGAATTGGTTTAACATAACAAATTGGCTGTGGTATATAAAATTATTCATAATGA
TAGTAGGAGGCTTGGTAGGTTTAAGAATAGTTTTTGCTGTACTTTCTATAGTGAATAGAGTTAGGCAGGG
ATATTCACCATTATCGTTTCAGACCCACCTCCCAACCCCGAGGGGACCCGACAGGCCCGAAGGAATAGAA
GAAGAAGGTGGAGAGAGAGACAGAGACAGATCCATTCGATTAGTGAACGGATCTCGACGGTATCGCCGAA
TTCACAAATGGCAGTATTCATCCACAATTTTAAAAGAAAAGGGGGGATTGGGGGGTACAGTGCAGGGGAA
AGAATAGTAGACATAATAGCAACAGACATACAAACTAAAGAATTACAAAAACAAATTACAAAAATTCAAA
ATTTTCGGGTTTATTACAGGGACAGCAGAGATCCAGTTTGGACTAGGATCCTTTACCACTCCCTATCAGT
GATAGAGAAAAGTGAAAGTCGAGTTTACCACTCCCTATCAGTGATAGAGAAAAGTGAAAGTCGAGTTTAC
CACTCCCTATCAGTGATAGAGAAAAGTGAAAGTCGAGTTTACCACTCCCTATCAGTGATAGAGAAAAGTG
AAAGTCGAGTTTACCACTCCCTATCAGTGATAGAGAAAAGTGAAAGTCGAGTTTACCACTCCCTATCAGT
GATAGAGAAAAGTGAAAGTCGAGTTTACCACTCCCTATCAGTGATAGAGAAAAGTGAAAGTCGAGCTCGG
TACCCGGGTCGAGGTAGGCGTGTACGGTGGGAGGCCTATATAAGCAGAGCTCGTTTAGTGAACCGTCAGA
TCGCCTGGAGACGCCATCCACGCTGTTTTGACCTCCATAGAAGACACCGGGACCGATCCAGCCTCCGCGG
CCCCGAACTAGTCCAGTGTGGTGGAATTCTGCAGATATCAACAAGTTTGTACAAAAAAGCAGGCTTTAAA
GGAACCAATTCAGTCGACTGGATCCGGTACCACCATGGACTACAAAGACCATGACGGTGATTATAAAGAT
CATGACATCGATTACAAGGATGACGATGACAAGCTTGCGGCCGCGGCTAAGACCCCTAGTGACCATCTGC
TGTCCACCCTGGAGGAGCTGGTGCCCTATGACTTCGAGAAGTTCAAGTTCAAGCTGCAGAACACCAGTGT
GCAGAAGGAGCACTCCAGGATCCCCCGGAGCCAGATCCAGAGAGCCAGGCCGGTGAAGATGGCCACTCTG
CTGGTCACCTACTATGGGGAAGAGTACGCCGTGCAGCTCACCCTGCAGGTCCTGCGGGCCATCAACCAGC
GCCTGCTGGCCGAGGAGCTCCACAGGGCAGCCATTCAGGAATATTCCACACAAGAAAACGGCACAGATGA
TTCCGCAGCGTCCAGCTCCCTGGGGGAGAACAAGCCCAGGAGCCTGAAGACTCCAGACCACCCCGAGGGG
AACGAGGGGAACGGCCCTCGGCCGTACGGGGGCGGAGCTGCCAGCCTGCGGTGCAGCCAGCCCGAGGCCG
GGAGGGGGCTGTCGAGGAAGCCCCTGAGCAAACGCAGAGAGAAGGCCTCGGAGGGCCTGGACGCGCAGGG
CAAGCCTCGGACCCGGAGCCCGGCCCTGCCGGGCGGGAGAAGCCCCGGCCCCTGCAGGGCGCTAGAGGGG
GGCCAGGCCGAGGTCCGGCTGCGCAGAAACGCCAGCTCCGCGGGGAGGCTGCAGGGGCTGGCGGGGGGCG
CCCCGGGGCAGAAGGAGTGCAGGCCCTTCGAAGTGTACCTGCCCTCGGGAAAGATGCGACCTAGAAGCCT
TGAGGTCACCATTTCTACAGGGGAGAAGGCGCCCGCAAATCCAGAAATTCTCCTGACTCTAGAGGAAAAG
ACAGCTGCGAATCTGGACTCGGCAACAGAACCCCGGGCAAGGCCCACTCCGGATGGAGGGGCATCTGCGG
ACCTGAAGGAAGGCCCTGGAAATCCAGAACATTCGGTCACCGGAAGGCCACCAGACACGGCTGCGAGTCC
CCGCTGCCACGCCCAGGAAGGAGACCCAGTTGACGGTACCTGTGTGCGTGATTCCTGCAGCTTCCCCGAG
GCAGTTTCTGGGCACCCCCAGGCCTCAGGCAGCCGCTCACCTGGCTGCCCCCGGTGCCAGGACTCCCATG
AAAGGAAGAGCCCGGGAAGCCTAAGCCCCCAGCCCCTGCCACAGTGTAAGCGCCACCTGAAGCAGGTCCA
GCTGCTCTTCTGTGAGGATCACGATGAGCCCATCTGCCTCATCTGCAGTCTGAGTCAGGAGCACCAAGGC
CACCGGGTGCGCCCCATTGAGGAGGTCGCCCTGGAACACAAGAAGAAAATTCAGAAGCGGCTGGAGCATC
TGAAGAAGCTGAGAAAATCAGGGGAGGAGCAGCGATCCTATGGGGAGGAGAAGGCAGTGAGCTTTCTGAA
ACAAACTGAAGCGCTGAAGCAGCGGGTGCAGAGGAAGCTGGAGCAGGTGTACTACTTCCTGGAGCAGCAA
GAGCATTTCTTTGTGGCCTCACTGGAGGACGTGGGCCAGATGGTTGGGCAGATCAGGAAGGCATATGACA
CCCGCGTATCCCAGGACATCGCCCTGCTCGATGCGCTGATTGGGGAACTGGAGGCCAAGGAGTGCCAGTC
AGAATGGGAACTTCTGCAGGACATTGGAGACATCTTGCACAGGGCTAAGACAGTGCCTGTCCCTGAAAAG
TGGACCACTCCTCAAGAGATAAAACAAAAGATCCAACTCCTCCACCAGAAGTCAGAGTTTGTGGAGAAGA
GCACAAAGTACTTCTCAGAAACCCTGCGTTCAGAAATGGAAATGTTCAATGTTCCAGAGCTGATTGGCGC
TCAGGCACATGCTGTTAATGTGATTCTGGATGCAGAAACCGCTTACCCCAACCTCATCTTCTCTGATGAT
CTGAAGAGTGTTAGACTTGGAAACAAGTGGGAGAGGCTGCCTGATGGCCCGCAAAGATTTGACAGCTGTA
TCATTGTTCTGGGCTCTCCGAGTTTCCTCTCTGGCCGCCGTTACTGGGAGGTGGAGGTTGGAGACAAGAC
AGCATGGATCCTGGGAGCCTGCAAGACATCCATAAGCAGGAAAGGGAACATGACTCTGTCGCCAGAGAAT
GGCTACTGGGTGGTGATAATGATGAAGGAAAATGAGTACCAGGCGTCCAGCGTTCCCCCGACCCGCCTGC
TAATAAAGGAGCCTCCCAAGCGTGTGGGCATCTTCGTGGACTACAGAGTTGGAAGCATCTCCTTTTACAA
TGTGACAGCCAGATCCCACATCTATACATTCGCCAGCTGCTCTTTCTCTGGGCCCCTTCAACCTATCTTC
AGCCCTGGGACACGTGATGGAGGGAAGAACACAGCTCCTCTGACTATCTGTCCAGTGGGTGGTCAGGGGC
CTGACTGACTCGAGATATCTAGACCCAGCTTTCTTGTACAAAGTGGTTGATATCCAGCACAGTGGCGGCC
GCTCGAGTCTAGAGGGCCCGCGGTTCGAATACCCATACGACGTCCCAGACTACGCTTAGTAATGATTAAT
TAAACTAGAAATTCTACCGGGTAGGGGAGGCGCTTTTCCCAAGGCAGTCTGGAGTAACCCACCCAAGATC
TGGCCTCCGCGCCGGGTTTTGGCGCCTCCCGCGGGCGCCCCCCTCCTCACGGCGAGCCGCGTAAGATCTG
GCCTCCGCGCCGGGTTTTGGCGCCTCCCGCGGGCGCCCCCCTCCTCACGGCGAGCCTAGTCGTGAGGCTC
CGGTGCCCGTCAGTGGGCAGAGCGCACATCGCCCACAGTCCCCGAGAAGTTGGGGGGAGGGGTCGGCAAT
TGAACCGGTGCCTAGAGAAGGTGGCGCGGGGTAAACTGGGAAAGTGATGTCGTGTACTGGCTCCGCCTTT
TTCCCGAGGGTGGGGGAGAACCGTATATAAGTGCAGTAGTCGCCGTGAACGTTCTTTTTCGCAACGGGTT
TGCCGCCAGAACACAGGTAAGTGCCGTGTGTGGTTCCCGCGGGCCTGGCCTCTTTACGGGTTATGGCCCT
TGCGTGCCTTGAATTACTTCCACCTGGCTGCAGTACGTGATTCTTGATCCCGAGCTTCGGGTTGGAAGTG
GGTGGGAGAGTTCGAGGCCTTGCGCTTAAGGAGCCCCTTCGCCTCGTGCTTGAGTTGAGGCCTGGCCTGG
GCGCTGGGGCCGCCGCGTGCGAATCTGGTGGCACCTTCGCGCCTGTCTCGCTGCTTTCGATAAGTCTCTA
GCCATTTAAAATTTTTGATGACCTGCTGCGACGCTTTTTTTCTGGCAAGATAGTCTTGTAAATGCGGGCC
AAGATCTGCACACTGGTATTTCGGTTTTTGGGGCCGCGGGCGGCGACGGGGCCCGTGCGTCCCAGCGCAC
ATGTTCGGCGAGGCGGGGCCTGCGAGCGCGGCCACCGAGAATCGGACGGGGGTAGTCTCAAGCTGGCCGG
CCTGCTCTGGTGCCTGGCCTCGCGCCGCCGTGTATCGCCCCGCCCTGGGCGGCAAGGCTGGCCCGGTCGG
CACCAGTTGCGTGAGCGGAAAGATGGCCGCTTCCCGGCCCTGCTGCAGGGAGCTCAAAATGGAGGACGCG
GCGCTCGGGAGAGCGGGCGGGTGAGTCACCCACACAAAGGAAAAGGGCCTTTCCGTCCTCAGCCGTCGCT
TCATGTGACTCCACGGAGTACCGGGCGCCGTCCAGGCACCTCGATTAGTTCTCGAGCTTTTGGAGTACGT
CGTCTTTAGGTTGGGGGGAGGGGTTTTATGCGATGGAGTTTCCCCACACTGAGTGGGTGGAGACTGAAGT
TAGGCCAGCTTGGCACTTGATGTAATTCTCCTTGGAATTTGCCCTTTTTGAGTTTGGATCTTGGTTCATT
CTCAAGCCTCAGACAGTGGTTCAAAGTTTTTTTCTTCCATTTCAGGTGTCGTGAAGCGGCCGCCATGCTA
GTAAATTGTCCGCTAAATTCTGGCCGTTTTTGGCTTTTTTGTTAGACGGATCCATAACTTCGTATAATGT
ATGCTATACGAAGTTATGCCACCATGTCTAGACTGGACAAGAGCAAAGTCATAAACGGAGCTCTGGAATT
ACTCAATGGTGTCGGTATCGAAGGCCTGACGACAAGGAAACTCGCTCAAAAGCTGGGAGTTGAGCAGCCT
ACCCTGTACTGGCACGTGAAGAACAAGCGGGCCCTGCTCGATGCCCTGCCAATCGAGATGCTGGACAGGC
ATCATACCCACTTCTGCCCCCTGGAAGGCGAGTCATGGCAAGACTTTCTGCGGAACAACGCCAAGTCATA
CCGCTGTGCTCTCCTCTCACATCGCGACGGGGCTAAAGTGCATCTCGGCACCCGCCCAACAGAGAAACAG
TACGAAACCCTGGAAAATCAGCTCGCGTTCCTGTGTCAGCAAGGCTTCTCCCTGGAGAACGCACTGTACG
CTCTGTCCGCCGTGGGCCACTTTACACTGGGCTGCGTATTGGAGGAACAGGAGCATCAAGTAGCAAAAGA
GGAAAGAGAGACACCTACCACCGATTCTATGCCCCCACTTCTGAGACAAGCAATTGAGCTGTTCGACCGG
CAGGGAGCCGAACCTGCCTTCCTTTTCGGCCTGGAACTAATCATATGTGGCCTGGAGAAACAGCTAAAGT
GCGAAAGCGGCGGGCCGACCGACGCCCTTGACGATTTTGACTTAGACATGCTCCCAGCCGATGCCCTTGA
CGACTTTGACCTTGATATGCTGCCTGCTGACGCTCTTGACGATTTTGACCTTGACATGCTCCCCGGGTAA
CTAAGTAAGGATCCGCGGCCGCACTAGAGGAATTCCGCCCCTCTCCCCCCCCCCCCTCTCCCTCCCCCCC
CCCTAACGTTACTGGCCGAAGCCGCTTGGAATAAGGCCGGTGTGCGTTTGTCTATATGTTATTTTCCACC
ATATTGCCGTCTTTTGGCAATGTGAGGGCCCGGAAACCTGGCCCTGTCTTCTTGACGAGCATTCCTAGGG
GTCTTTCCCCTCTCGCCAAAGGAATGCAAGGTCTGTTGAATGTCGTGAAGGAAGCAGTTCCTCTGGAAGC
TTCTTGAAGACAAACAACGTCTGTAGCGACCCTTTGCAGGCAGCGGAACCCCCCACCTGGCGACAGGTGC
CTCTGCGGCCAAAAGCCACGTGTATAAGATACACCTGCAAAGGCGGCACAACCCCAGTGCCACGTTGTGA
GTTGGATAGTTGTGGAAAGAGTCAAATGGCTCTCCTCAAGCGTATTCAACAAGGGGCTGAAGGATGCCCA
GAAGGTACCCCATTGTATGGGATCTGATCTGGGGCCTCGGTGCACATGCTTTACATGTGTTTAGTCGAGG
TTAAAAAAACGTCTAGGCCCCCCGAACCACGGGGACGTGGTTTTCCTTTGAAAAACACGATGATAAGCTT
ACCGGTCCACCATGGTGAGCAAGGGCGAGGAGCTGTTCACCGGGGTGGTGCCCATCCTGGTCGAGCTGGA
CGGCGACGTAAACGGCCACAAGTTCAGCGTGTCCGGCGAGGGCGAGGGCGATGCCACCTACGGCAAGCTG
ACCCTGAAGTTCATCTGCACCACCGGCAAGCTGCCCGTGCCCTGGCCCACCCTCGTGACCACCCTGACCT
ACGGCGTGCAGTGCTTCAGCCGCTACCCCGACCACATGAAGCAGCACGACTTCTTCAAGTCCGCCATGCC
CGAAGGCTACGTCCAGGAGCGCACCATCTTCTTCAAGGACGACGGCAACTACAAGACCCGCGCCGAGGTG
AAGTTCGAGGGCGACACCCTGGTGAACCGCATCGAGCTGAAGGGCATCGACTTCAAGGAGGACGGCAACA
TCCTGGGGCACAAGCTGGAGTACAACTACAACAGCCACAACGTCTATATCATGGCCGACAAGCAGAAGAA
CGGCATCAAGGTGAACTTCAAGATCCGCCACAACATCGAGGACGGCAGCGTGCAGCTCGCCGACCACTAC
CAGCAGAACACCCCCATCGGCGACGGCCCCGTGCTGCTGCCCGACAACCACTACCTGAGCACCCAGTCCG
CCCTGAGCAAAGACCCCAACGAGAAGCGCGATCACATGGTCCTGCTGGAGTTCGTGACCGCCGCCGGGAT
CACTCTCGGCATGGACGAGCTGTACAAGTAAGCATGCCCGACGGCGAGGATCTCGTCGTGACCCATGGCG
ATGCCTGCTTGCCGAATATCATGGTGGAAAATGGCCGCTTTTCTGGATTCATCGACTGTGGCCGGCTGGG
TGTGGCGGACCGCTATCAGGACATAGCGTTGGCTACCCGTGATATTGCTGAAGAGCTTGGCGGCGAATGG
GCTGACCGCTTCCTCGTGCTTTACGGTATCGCCGCTCCCGATTCGCAGCGCATCGCCTTCTATCGCCTTC
TTGACGAGTTCTTCTGATGTACAAGTAAAGCGGCCGCGACTCTAGATCATAATCAGCCATACCACATTTG
TAGAGGTTTTACTTGCTTTAAAAAACCTCCCACACCTCCCCCTGAACCTGAAACATAAAATGAATGCAAT
TGTTGTTGTTTAGTCCCTCCCAATTCGATATCAAGCTTATCGCGATAGATCCTAATCAACCTCTGGATTA
CAAAATTTGTGAAAGATTGACTGGTATTCTTAACTATGTTGCTCCTTTTACGCTATGTGGATACGCTGCT
TTAATGCCTTTGTATCATGCTATTGCTTCCCGTATGGCTTTCATTTTCTCCTCCTTGTATAAATCCTGGT
TGCTGTCTCTTTATGAGGAGTTGTGGCCCGTTGTCAGGCAACGTGGCGTGGTGTGCACTGTGTTTGCTGA
CGCAACCCCCACTGGTTGGGGCATTGCCACCACCTGTCAGCTCCTTTCCGGGACTTTCGCTTTCCCCCTC
CCTATTGCCACGGCGGAACTCATCGCCGCCTGCCTTGCCCGCTGCTGGACAGGGGCTCGGCTGTTGGGCA
CTGACAATTCCGTGGTGTTGTCGGGGAAATCATCGTCCTTTCCTTGGCTGCTCGCCTGTGTTGCCACCTG
GATTCTGCGCGGGACGTCCTTCTGCTACGTCCCTTCGGCCCTCAATCCAGCGGACCTTCCTTCCCGCGGC
CTGCTGCCGGCTCTGCGGCCTCTTCCGCGTCTTCGCCTTCGCCCTCAGACGAGTCGGATCTCCCTTTGGG
CCGCCTCCCCGCCTGAGATCCTTTAAGACCAATGACTTACAAGGCAGCTGTAGATCTTAGCCACTTTTTA
AAAGAAAAGGGGGGACTGGAAGGGCTAATTCACTCCCAACGAAGACAAGATCTGCTTTTTGCTTGTACTG
GGTCTCTCTGGTTAGACCAGATCTGAGCCTGGGAGCTCTCTGGCTAACTAGGGAACCCACTGCTTAAGCC
TCAATAAAGCTTGCCTTGAGTGCTTCAAGTAGTGTGTGCCCGTCTGTTGTGTGACTCTGGTAACTAGAGA
TCCCTCAGACCCTTTTAGTCAGTGTGGAAAATCTCTAGCAGTAGTAGTTCATGTCATCTTATTATTCAGT
ATTTATAACTTGCAAAGAAATGAATATCAGAGAGTGAGAGGCCCGGGTTAATTAAGGAAAGGGCTAGATC
ATTCTTGAAGACGAAAGGGCCTCGTGATACGCCTATTTTTATAGGTTAATGTCATGATAATAATGGTTTC
TTAGACGTCAGGTGGCACTTTTCGGGGAAATGTGCGCGGAACCCCTATTTGTTTATTTTTCTAAATACAT
TCAAATATGTATCCGCTCATGAGACAATAACCCTGATAAATGCTTCAATAATATTGAAAAAGGAAGAGTA
TGAGTATTCAACATTTCCGTGTCGCCCTTATTCCCTTTTTTGCGGCATTTTGCCTTCCTGTTTTTGCTCA
CCCAGAAACGCTGGTGAAAGTAAAAGATGCTGAAGATCAGTTGGGTGCACGAGTGGGTTACATCGAACTG
GATCTCAACAGCGGTAAGATCCTTGAGAGTTTTCGCCCCGAAGAACGTTTTCCAATGATGAGCACTTTTA
AAGTTCTGCTATGTGGCGCGGTATTATCCCGTGTTGACGCCGGGCAAGAGCAACTCGGTCGCCGCATACA
CTATTCTCAGAATGACTTGGTTGAGTACTCACCAGTCACAGAAAAGCATCTTACGGATGGCATGACAGTA
AGAGAATTATGCAGTGCTGCCATAACCATGAGTGATAACACTGCGGCCAACTTACTTCTGACAACGATCG
GAGGACCGAAGGAGCTAACCGCTTTTTTGCACAACATGGGGGATCATGTAACTCGCCTTGATCGTTGGGA
ACCGGAGCTGAATGAAGCCATACCAAACGACGAGCGTGACACCACGATGCCTGTAGCAATGGCAACAACG
TTGCGCAAACTATTAACTGGCGAACTACTTACTCTAGCTTCCCGGCAACAATTAATAGACTGGATGGAGG
CGGATAAAGTTGCAGGACCACTTCTGCGCTCGGCCCTTCCGGCTGGCTGGTTTATTGCTGATAAATCTGG
AGCCGGTGAGCGTGGGTCTCGCGGTATCATTGCAGCACTGGGGCCAGATGGTAAGCCCTCCCGTATCGTA
GTTATCTACACGACGGGGAGTCAGGCAACTATGGATGAACGAAATAGACAGATCGCTGAGATAGGTGCCT
CACTGATTAAGCATTGGTAACTGTCAGACCAAGTTTACTCATATATACTTTAGATTGATTTAAAACTTCA
TTTTTAATTTAAAAGGATCTAGGTGAAGATCCTTTTTGATAATCTCATGACCAAAATCCCTTAACGTGAG
TTTTCGTTCCACTGAGCGTCAGACCCCGTAGAAAAGATCAAAGGATCTTCTTGAGATCCTTTTTTTCTGC
GCGTAATCTGCTGCTTGCAAACAAAAAAACCACCGCTACCAGCGGTGGTTTGTTTGCCGGATCAAGAGCT
ACCAACTCTTTTTCCGAAGGTAACTGGCTTCAGCAGAGCGCAGATACCAAATACTGTTCTTCTAGTGTAG
CCGTAGTTAGGCCACCACTTCAAGAACTCTGTAGCACCGCCTACATACCTCGCTCTGCTAATCCTGTTAC
CAGTGGCTGCTGCCAGTGGCGATAAGTCGTGTCTTACCGGGTTGGACTCAAGACGATAGTTACCGGATAA
GGCGCAGCGGTCGGGCTGAACGGGGGGTTCGTGCACACAGCCCAGCTTGGAGCGAACGACCTACACCGAA
CTGAGATACCTACAGCGTGAGCTATGAGAAAGCGCCACGCTTCCCGAAGGGAGAAAGGCGGACAGGTATC
CGGTAAGCGGCAGGGTCGGAACAGGAGAGCGCACGAGGGAGCTTCCAGGGGGAAACGCCTGGTATCTTTA
TAGTCCTGTCGGGTTTCGCCACCTCTGACTTGAGCGTCGATTTTTGTGATGCTCGTCAGGGGGGCGGAGC
CTATGGAAAAACGCCAGCAACGCGGCCTTTTTACGGTTCCTGGCCTTTTGCTGGCCTTTTGCTCACATGT
TCTTTCCTGCGTTATCCCCTGATTCTGTGGATAACCGTATTACCGCCTTTGAGTGAGCTGATACCGCTCG
CCGCAGCCGAACGACCGAGCGCAGCGAGTCAGTGAGCGAGGAAGCGGAAGAGCGCCCAATACGCAAACCG
CCTCTCCCCGCGCGTTGGCCGATTCATTAATGCAGCAAGCTCATGGCTGACTAATTTTTTTTATTTATGC
AGAGGCCGAGGCCGCCTCGGCCTCTGAGCTATTCCAGAAGTAGTGAGGAGGCTTTTTTGGAGGCCTAGGC
TTTTGCAAAAAGCTCCCCGTGGCACGACAGGTTTCCCGACTGGAAAGCGGGCAGTGAGCGCAACGCAATT
AATGTGAGTTAGCTCACTCATTAGGCACCCCAGGCTTTACACTTTATGCTTCCGGCTCGTATGTTGTGTG
GAATTGTGAGCGGATAACAATTTCACACAGGAAACAGCTATGACATGATTACGAATTTCACAAATAAAGC
ATTTTTTTCACTGCATTCTAGTTGTGGTTTGTCCAAACTCATCAATGTATCTTATCATGTCTGGATCAAC
TGGATAACTCAAGCTAACCAAAATCATCCCAAACTTCCCACCCCATACCCTATTACCACTGCCAATTACC
TGTGGTTTCATTTACTCTAAACCTGTGATTCCTCTGAATTATTTTCATTTTAAAGAAATTGTATTTGTTA
AATATGTACTACAAACTTAGTAGT
